>Addgene plasmid #77257 | DGKD gRNA (BRDN0001146827) | addgene full sequence | sequence record 187410 | Addgene Assembled Sequence
CCCGGGTGCAAAGATGGATAAAGTTTTAAACAGAGAGGAATCTTTGCAGCTAATGGACCTTCTAGGTCTT
GAAAGGAGTGGGAATTGGCTCCGGTGCCCGTCAGTGGGCAGAGCGCACATCGCCCACAGTCCCCGAGAAG
TTGGGGGGAGGGGTCGGCAATTGATCCGGTGCCTAGAGAAGGTGGCGCGGGGTAAACTGGGAAAGTGATG
TCGTGTACTGGCTCCGCCTTTTTCCCGAGGGTGGGGGAGAACCGTATATAAGTGCAGTAGTCGCCGTGAA
CGTTCTTTTTCGCAACGGGTTTGCCGCCAGAACACAGGTAAGTGCCGTGTGTGGTTCCCGCGGGCCTGGC
CTCTTTACGGGTTATGGCCCTTGCGTGCCTTGAATTACTTCCACCTGGCTGCAGTACGTGATTCTTGATC
CCGAGCTTCGGGTTGGAAGTGGGTGGGAGAGTTCGAGGCCTTGCGCTTAAGGAGCCCCTTCGCCTCGTGC
TTGAGTTGAGGCCTGGCCTGGGCGCTGGGGCCGCCGCGTGCGAATCTGGTGGCACCTTCGCGCCTGTCTC
GCTGCTTTCGATAAGTCTCTAGCCATTTAAAATTTTTGATGACCTGCTGCGACGCTTTTTTTCTGGCAAG
ATAGTCTTGTAAATGCGGGCCAAGATCTGCACACTGGTATTTCGGTTTTTGGGGCCGCGGGCGGCGACGG
GGCCCGTGCGTCCCAGCGCACATGTTCGGCGAGGCGGGGCCTGCGAGCGCGGCCACCGAGAATCGGACGG
GGGTAGTCTCAAGCTGGCCGGCCTGCTCTGGTGCCTGGCCTCGCGCCGCCGTGTATCGCCCCGCCCTGGG
CGGCAAGGCTGGCCCGGTCGGCACCAGTTGCGTGAGCGGAAAGATGGCCGCTTCCCGGCCCTGCTGCAGG
GAGCTCAAAATGGAGGACGCGGCGCTCGGGAGAGCGGGCGGGTGAGTCACCCACACAAAGGAAAAGGGCC
TTTCCGTCCTCAGCCGTCGCTTCATGTGACTCCACGGAGTACCGGGCGCCGTCCAGGCACCTCGATTAGT
TCTCGAGCTTTTGGAGTACGTCGTCTTTAGGTTGGGGGGAGGGGTTTTATGCGATGGAGTTTCCCCACAC
TGAGTGGGTGGAGACTGAAGTTAGGCCAGCTTGGCACTTGATGTAATTCTCCTTGGAATTTGCCCTTTTT
GAGTTTGGATCTTGGTTCATTCTCAAGCCTCAGACAGTGGTTCAAAGTTTTTTTCTTCCATTTCAGGTGT
CGTGACGTACGGCCACCATGACCGAGTACAAGCCCACGGTGCGCCTCGCCACCCGCGACGACGTCCCCAG
GGCCGTACGCACCCTCGCCGCCGCGTTCGCCGACTACCCCGCCACGCGCCACACCGTCGATCCGGACCGC
CACATCGAGCGGGTCACCGAGCTGCAAGAACTCTTCCTCACGCGCGTCGGGCTCGACATCGGCAAGGTGT
GGGTCGCGGACGACGGCGCCGCCGTGGCGGTCTGGACCACGCCGGAGAGCGTCGAAGCGGGGGCGGTGTT
CGCCGAGATCGGCCCGCGCATGGCCGAGTTGAGCGGTTCCCGGCTGGCCGCGCAGCAACAGATGGAAGGC
CTCCTGGCGCCGCACCGGCCCAAGGAGCCCGCGTGGTTCCTGGCCACCGTCGGAGTCTCGCCCGACCACC
AGGGCAAGGGTCTGGGCAGCGCCGTCGTGCTCCCCGGAGTGGAGGCGGCCGAGCGCGCCGGGGTGCCCGC
CTTCCTGGAGACCTCCGCGCCCCGCAACCTCCCCTTCTACGAGCGGCTCGGCTTCACCGTCACCGCCGAC
GTCGAGGTGCCCGAAGGACCGCGCACCTGGTGCATGACCCGCAAGCCCGGTGCCTGAACGCGTTAAGTCG
ACAATCAACCTCTGGATTACAAAATTTGTGAAAGATTGACTGGTATTCTTAACTATGTTGCTCCTTTTAC
GCTATGTGGATACGCTGCTTTAATGCCTTTGTATCATGCTATTGCTTCCCGTATGGCTTTCATTTTCTCC
TCCTTGTATAAATCCTGGTTGCTGTCTCTTTATGAGGAGTTGTGGCCCGTTGTCAGGCAACGTGGCGTGG
TGTGCACTGTGTTTGCTGACGCAACCCCCACTGGTTGGGGCATTGCCACCACCTGTCAGCTCCTTTCCGG
GACTTTCGCTTTCCCCCTCCCTATTGCCACGGCGGAACTCATCGCCGCCTGCCTTGCCCGCTGCTGGACA
GGGGCTCGGCTGTTGGGCACTGACAATTCCGTGGTGTTGTCGGGGAAATCATCGTCCTTTCCTTGGCTGC
TCGCCTGTGTTGCCACCTGGATTCTGCGCGGGACGTCCTTCTGCTACGTCCCTTCGGCCCTCAATCCAGC
GGACCTTCCTTCCCGCGGCCTGCTGCCGGCTCTGCGGCCTCTTCCGCGTCTTCGCCTTCGCCCTCAGACG
AGTCGGATCTCCCTTTGGGCCGCCTCCCCGCGTCGACTTTAAGACCAATGACTTACAAGGCAGCTGTAGA
TCTTAGCCACTTTTTAAAAGAAAAGGGGGGACTGGAAGGGCTAATTCACTCCCAACGAAGACAAGATCTG
CTTTTTGCTTGTACTGGGTCTCTCTGGTTAGACCAGATCTGAGCCTGGGAGCTCTCTGGCTAACTAGGGA
ACCCACTGCTTAAGCCTCAATAAAGCTTGCCTTGAGTGCTTCAAGTAGTGTGTGCCCGTCTGTTGTGTGA
CTCTGGTAACTAGAGATCCCTCAGACCCTTTTAGTCAGTGTGGAAAATCTCTAGCAGTACGTATAGTAGT
TCATGTCATCTTATTATTCAGTATTTATAACTTGCAAAGAAATGAATATCAGAGAGTGAGAGGAACTTGT
TTATTGCAGCTTATAATGGTTACAAATAAAGCAATAGCATCACAAATTTCACAAATAAAGCATTTTTTTC
ACTGCATTCTAGTTGTGGTTTGTCCAAACTCATCAATGTATCTTATCATGTCTGGCTCTAGCTATCCCGC
CCCTAACTCCGCCCATCCCGCCCCTAACTCCGCCCAGTTCCGCCCATTCTCCGCCCCATGGCTGACTAAT
TTTTTTTATTTATGCAGAGGCCGAGGCCGCCTCGGCCTCTGAGCTATTCCAGAAGTAGTGAGGAGGCTTT
TTTGGAGGCCTAGGGACGTACCCAATTCGCCCTATAGTGAGTCGTATTACGCGCGCTCACTGGCCGTCGT
TTTACAACGTCGTGACTGGGAAAACCCTGGCGTTACCCAACTTAATCGCCTTGCAGCACATCCCCCTTTC
GCCAGCTGGCGTAATAGCGAAGAGGCCCGCACCGATCGCCCTTCCCAACAGTTGCGCAGCCTGAATGGCG
AATGGG
[124 nt withheld, positions 3367-3490]
C
[91 nt withheld, positions 3492-3582]
A
[49 nt withheld, positions 3584-3632]
CCTTTGACGTTGGAGTCCACGTTCTTT
[37 nt withheld, positions 3660-3696]
ACCCTATCTCGGTCTATTCTTTTGATTTATAAGGGATTTTGCCGATTTCGGCCTATTGGTTAAAAAATGA
GCTGATTTAACAAAAATTTAACGCGAATTTTAACAAAATATTAACGCTTACAATTTAGGTGGCACTTTTC
GGGGAAATGTGCGCGGAACCCCTATTTGTTTATTTTTCTAAATACATTCAAATATGTATCCGCTCATGAG
ACAATAACCCTGATAAATGCTTCAATAATATTGAAAAAGGAAGAGTATGAGTATTCAACATTTCCGTGTC
GCCCTTATTCCCTTTTTTGCGGCATTTTGCCTTCCTGTTTTTGCTCACCCAGAAACGCTGGTGAAAGTAA
AAGATGCTGAAGATCAGTTGGGTGCACGAGTGGGTTACATCGAACTGGATCTCAACAGCGGTAAGATCCT
TGAGAGTTTTCGCCCCGAAGAACGTTTTCCAATGATGAGCACTTTTAAAGTTCTGCTATGTGGCGCGGTA
TTATCCCGTATTGACGCCGGGCAAGAGCAACTCGGTCGCCGCATACACTATTCTCAGAATGACTTGGTTG
AGTACTCACCAGTCACAGAAAAGCATCTTACGGATGGCATGACAGTAAGAGAATTATGCAGTGCTGCCAT
AACCATGAGTGATAACACTGCGGCCAACTTACTTCTGACAACGATCGGAGGACCGAAGGAGCTAACCGCT
TTTTTGCACAACATGGGGGATCATGTAACTCGCCTTGATCGTTGGGAACCGGAGCTGAATGAAGCCATAC
CAAACGACGAGCGTGACACCACGATGCCTGTAGCAATGGCAACAACGTTGCGCAAACTATTAACTGGCGA
ACTACTTACTCTAGCTTCCCGGCAACAATTAATAGACTGGATGGAGGCGGATAAAGTTGCAGGACCACTT
CTGCGCTCGGCCCTTCCGGCTGGCTGGTTTATTGCTGATAAATCTGGAGCCGGTGAGCGTGGGTCTCGCG
GTATCATTGCAGCACTGGGGCCAGATGGTAAGCCCTCCCGTATCGTAGTTATCTACACGACGGGGAGTCA
GGCAACTATGGATGAACGAAATAGACAGATCGCTGAGATAGGTGCCTCACTGATTAAGCATTGGTAACTG
TCAGACCAAGTTTACTCATATATACTTTAGATTGATTTAAAACTTCATTTTTAATTTAAAAGGATCTAGG
TGAAGATCCTTTTTGATAATCTCATGACCAAAATCCCTTAACGTGAGTTTTCGTTCCACTGAGCGTCAGA
CCCCGTAGAAAAGATCAAAGGATCTTCTTGAGATCCTTTTTTTCTGCGCGTAATCTGCTGCTTGCAAACA
AAAAAACCACCGCTACCAGCGGTGGTTTGTTTGCCGGATCAAGAGCTACCAACTCTTTTTCCGAAGGTAA
CTGGCTTCAGCAGAGCGCAGATACCAAATACTGTTCTTCTAGTGTAGCCGTAGTTAGGCCACCACTTCAA
GAACTCTGTAGCACCGCCTACATACCTCGCTCTGCTAATCCTGTTACCAGTGGCTGCTGCCAGTGGCGAT
AAGTCGTGTCTTACCGGGTTGGACTCAAGACGATAGTTACCGGATAAGGCGCAGCGGTCGGGCTGAACGG
GGGGTTCGTGCACACAGCCCAGCTTGGAGCGAACGACCTACACCGAACTGAGATACCTACAGCGTGAGCT
ATGAGAAAGCGCCACGCTTCCCGAAGGGAGAAAGGCGGACAGGTATCCGGTAAGCGGCAGGGTCGGAACA
GGAGAGCGCACGAGGGAGCTTCCAGGGGGAAACGCCTGGTATCTTTATAGTCCTGTCGGGTTTCGCCACC
TCTGACTTGAGCGTCGATTTTTGTGATGCTCGTCAGGGGGGCGGAGCCTATGGAAAAACGCCAGCAACGC
GGCCTTTTTACGGTTCCTGGCCTTTTGCTGGCCTTTTGCTCACATGTTCTTTCCTGCGTTATCCCCTGAT
TCTGTGGATAACCGTATTACCGCCTTTGAGTGAGCTGATACCGCTCGCCGCAGCCGAACGACCGAGCGCA
GCGAGTCAGTGAGCGAGGAAGCGGAAGAGCGCCCAATACGCAAACCGCCTCTCCCCGCGCGTTGGCCGAT
TCATTAATGCAGCTGGCACGACAGGTTTCCCGACTGGAAAGCGGGCAGTGAGCGCAACGCAATTAATGTG
AGTTAGCTCACTCATTAGGCACCCCAGGCTTTACACTTTATGCTTCCGGCTCGTATGTTGTGTGGAATTG
TGAGCGGATAACAATTTCACACAGGAAACAGCTATGACCATGATTACGCCAAGCGCGCAATTAACCCTCA
CTAAAGGGAACAAAAGCTGGAGCTGCAAGCTTAATGTAGTCTTATGCAATACTCTTGTAGTCTTGCAACA
TGGTAACGATGAGTTAGCAACATGCCTTACAAGGAGAGAAAAAGCACCGTGCATGCCGATTGGTGGAAGT
AAGGTGGTACGATCGTGCCTTATTAGGAAGGCAACAGACGGGTCTGACATGGATTGGACGAACCACTGAA
TTGCCGCATTGCAGAGATATTGTATTTAAGTGCCTAGCTCGATACATAAACGGGTCTCTCTGGTTAGACC
AGATCTGAGCCTGGGAGCTCTCTGGCTAACTAGGGAACCCACTGCTTAAGCCTCAATAAAGCTTGCCTTG
AGTGCTTCAAGTAGTGTGTGCCCGTCTGTTGTGTGACTCTGGTAACTAGAGATCCCTCAGACCCTTTTAG
TCAGTGTGGAAAATCTCTAGCAGTGGCGCCCGAACAGGGACTTGAAAGCGAAAGGGAAACCAGAGGAGCT
CTCTCGACGCAGGACTCGGCTTGCTGAAGCGCGCACGGCAAGAGGCGAGGGGCGGCGACTGGTGAGTACG
CCAAAAATTTTGACTAGCGGAGGCTAGAAGGAGAGAGATGGGTGCGAGAGCGTCAGTATTAAGCGGGGGA
GAATTAGATCGCGATGGGAAAAAATTCGGTTAAGGCCAGGGGGAAAGAAAAAATATAAATTAAAACATAT
AGTATGGGCAAGCAGGGAGCTAGAACGATTCGCAGTTAATCCTGGCCTGTTAGAAACATCAGAAGGCTGT
AGACAAATACTGGGACAGCTACAACCATCCCTTCAGACAGGATCAGAAGAACTTAGATCATTATATAATA
CAGTAGCAACCCTCTATTGTGTGCATCAAAGGATAGAGATAAAAGACACCAAGGAAGCTTTAGACAAGAT
AGAGGAAGAGCAAAACAAAAGTAAGACCACCGCACAGCAAGCGGCCGCTGATCTTCAGACCTGGAGGAGG
AGATATGAGGGACAATTGGAGAAGTGAATTATATAAATATAAAGTAGTAAAAATTGAACCATTAGGAGTA
GCACCCACCAAGGCAAAGAGAAGAGTGGTGCAGAGAGAAAAAAGAGCAGTGGGAATAGGAGCTTTGTTCC
TTGGGTTCTTGGGAGCAGCAGGAAGCACTATGGGCGCAGCGTCAATGACGCTGACGGTACAGGCCAGACA
ATTATTGTCTGGTATAGTGCAGCAGCAGAACAATTTGCTGAGGGCTATTGAGGCGCAACAGCATCTGTTG
CAACTCACAGTCTGGGGCATCAAGCAGCTCCAGGCAAGAATCCTGGCTGTGGAAAGATACCTAAAGGATC
AACAGCTCCTGGGGATTTGGGGTTGCTCTGGAAAACTCATTTGCACCACTGCTGTGCCTTGGAATGCTAG
TTGGAGTAATAAATCTCTGGAACAGATTTGGAATCACACGACCTGGATGGAGTGGGACAGAGAAATTAAC
AATTACACAAGCTTAATACACTCCTTAATTGAAGAATCGCAAAACCAGCAAGAAAAGAATGAACAAGAAT
TATTGGAATTAGATAAATGGGCAAGTTTGTGGAATTGGTTTAACATAACAAATTGGCTGTGGTATATAAA
ATTATTCATAATGATAGTAGGAGGCTTGGTAGGTTTAAGAATAGTTTTTGCTGTACTTTCTATAGTGAAT
AGAGTTAGGCAGGGATATTCACCATTATCGTTTCAGACCCACCTCCCAACCCCGAGGGGACCCAGAGAGG
GCCTATTTCCCATGATTCCTTCATATTTGCATATACGATACAAGGCTGTTAGAGAGATAATTAGAATTAA
TTTGACTGTAAACACAAAGATATTAGTACAAAATACGTGACGTAGAAAGTAATAATTTCTTGGGTAGTTT
GCAGTTTTAAAATTATGTTTTAAAATGGACTATCATATGCTTACCGTAACTTGAAAGTATTTCGATTTCT
TGGCTTTATATATCTTGTGGAAAGGACGAAACACCGTGCACTTGGCGCTCACAGGTGTTTTAGAGCTAGA
AATAGCAAGTTAAAATAAGGCTAGTCCGTTATCAACTTGAAAAAGTGGCACCGAGTCGGTGCTTTTTTAA
GCTTGGCGTAACTAGATCTTGAGACAAATGGCAGTATTCATCCACAATTTTAAAAGAAAAGGGGGGATTG
GGGGGTACAGTGCAGGGGAAAGAATAGTAGACATAATAGCAACAGACATACAAACTAAAGAATTACAAAA
ACAAATTACAAAAATTCAAAATTTTCGGGTTTATTACAGGGACAGCAGAGATCCACTTTGGCGCCGGCTC
GAGGGGG
Features (pLannotate 1.2.2; 29 found; start..end, strand, type, name):
     14..80      +  CDS            small t antigen (fragment): SV40 (simian virus 40) small t antigen
    106..317     +  promoter       EF-1α core promoter: core promoter for human elongation factor EF-1α
    318..1256    +  intron         EF-1α intron A: intron upstream of the start codon of human EF-1α
   1278..1877    +  CDS            PuroR (fragment): puromycin N-acetyltransferase; pac from Streptomyces; confers resistance to puromycin
   1893..2481    +  misc_feature   WPRE: woodchuck hepatitis virus posttranscriptional regulatory element
   2532..2551    +  misc_feature   cPPT/CTS (fragment): central polypurine tract and central termination sequence of HIV-1
   2553..2786    +  LTR            3' LTR (ΔU3): self-inactivating 3' long terminal repeat (LTR) from HIV-1
   2864..2985    +  polyA_signal   SV40 poly(A) signal: SV40 polyadenylation signal
   3025..3160    +  rep_origin     SV40 ori: SV40 origin of replication
   3181..3199    -  promoter       T7 promoter: promoter for bacteriophage T7 RNA polymerase
   3207..3362    +  CDS            lacZα (fragment): LacZα fragment of β-galactosidase; lacZ fragment
   3367..3795    +  rep_origin     f1 ori (sequence partly withheld): f1 bacteriophage origin of replication; arrow indicates direction of (+) strand synthesis
   3848..3952    +  promoter       AmpR promoter: bla
   3953..4813    +  CDS            AmpR: β-lactamase; bla; confers resistance to ampicillin, carbenicillin, and related antibiotics
   4984..5572    +  rep_origin     ori: high-copy-number ColE1/pMB1/pBR322/pUC origin of replication
   5755..5847    +  CDS            lacI (fragment): lac repressor; lacI; The lac repressor binds to the lac operator to inhibit transcription in E. coli. This inhibition can be relieved by adding lactose or isopropyl-β-D-thiogalactopyranoside (IPTG).
   5860..5881    +  protein_bind   CAP binding site: CAP binding activates transcription in the presence of cAMP. E. coli catabolite activator protein
   5896..5926    +  promoter       lac promoter: promoter for the E. coli lac operon
   5934..5950    +  protein_bind   lac operator: The lac repressor binds to the lac operator to inhibit transcription in E. coli. This inhibition can be relieved by adding lactose or isopropyl-β-D-thiogalactopyranoside (IPTG). lac repressor encoded by lacI
   5995..6013    +  promoter       T3 promoter: promoter for bacteriophage T3 RNA polymerase
   6041..6267    +  promoter       RSV promoter: Rous sarcoma virus enhancer/promoter
   6268..6448    +  LTR            5' LTR (truncated): truncated 5' long terminal repeat (LTR) from HIV-1
   6495..6620    +  misc_feature   HIV-1 Ψ: packaging signal of human immunodeficiency virus type 1
   6604..6967    +  CDS            HIV-1 gag (fragment): gag protein from human immunodeficiency virus 1; gag
   7113..7346    +  misc_feature   RRE: The Rev response element (RRE) of HIV-1 allows for Rev-dependent mRNA export from the nucleus to the cytoplasm.
   7723..7749    +  CDS            Rev (fragment): human immunodeficiency virus 1 (HIV-1) Rev protein; rev; enhances nuclear export of unspliced and incompletely spliced viral mRNAs
   7753..7993    +  promoter       U6 promoter: RNA polymerase III promoter for human U6 snRNA
   8023..8098    +  misc_RNA       gRNA scaffold: guide RNA scaffold for the Streptococcus pyogenes CRISPR/Cas9 system
   8154..8271    +  misc_feature   cPPT/CTS: central polypurine tract and central termination sequence of HIV-1
