[The description below was written by a language model from this plasmid's Addgene catalogue record and pLannotate feature annotations shown in this document.]
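Description:
DGKD gRNA (BRDN0001146827) is a third-generation lentiviral CRISPR guide plasmid built on the lentiGuide-Puro backbone. It delivers a single guide RNA against human DGKD (diacylglycerol kinase delta) into mammalian cells. In bacteria it is maintained at high copy through a ColE1/pUC-type origin and selected with ampicillin via the β-lactamase gene. An f1 origin, an SV40 origin and remnants of lac and T7/T3 cloning sequences are also annotated in the backbone.

The lentiviral transfer cassette starts with an RSV promoter fused to a truncated HIV-1 5' LTR, which makes genomic RNA production in packaging cells Tat-independent. This is followed by the Ψ packaging signal with a partial gag sequence, then the Rev response element for nuclear export of the unspliced genome. Downstream, a human U6 RNA polymerase III promoter drives the DGKD-targeting spacer joined to the Streptococcus pyogenes Cas9 guide scaffold. A cPPT/CTS element, which aids nuclear import of the viral genome, separates this unit from a second cassette. In that cassette the EF-1α core promoter and its intron A express puromycin N-acetyltransferase for selection of transduced cells, with a WPRE to enhance transcript expression. The cassette ends in a self-inactivating ΔU3 3' LTR, followed by an SV40 polyadenylation signal.

The plasmid does not encode Cas9, so it must be used with a separate Cas9 vector or in cells that already express the nuclease. The guide was designed against DGKD reference transcripts and belongs to a human kinome gRNA collection, which makes it suited to targeted knockout of DGKD.
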