Addgene plasmid #77257: DGKD gRNA (BRDN0001146827)
Purpose: 3rd generation lentiviral gRNA plasmid targeting human DGKD
Depositing lab: John Doench & David Root. Depositing organization: Broad Institute. Publication: Optimized sgRNA design to maximize activity and minimize off-target effects of CRISPR-Cas9. Doench JG, Fusi N, Sullender M, Hegde M, Vaimberg EW, Donovan KF, Smith I, Tothova Z, Wilen C, Orchard R, Virgin HW, Listgarten J, Root DE. Nat Biotechnol. 2016 Jan 18. doi: 10.1038/nbt.3437. PubMed 26780180.
Backbone
  Vector backbone: lentiGuide-Puro
  Backbone manufacturer: Zhang Lab (Addgene plasmid # 52963)
  Vector type: Mammalian Expression, Lentiviral, CRISPR
  Selectable markers: Puromycin
Growth in bacteria
  Bacterial resistance: Ampicillin, 100 μg/mL
  Growth temperature: 37°C
  Growth strain: DH5alpha
  Copy number: High Copy
Gene/Insert
  Gene/Insert name: DGKD (alt names: DGKD; NM_003648.2)
  gRNA/shRNA sequence: TGCACTTGGCGCTCACAGGT
  Species: H. sapiens (human)
  Entrez Gene: DGKD (a.k.a. DGK-delta, DGKdelta, dgkd-2)
  Promoter: hU6
  Cloning method: Unknown
  Sequencing primers: 5′ U6-F; 3′ pS2-R
Terms and licenses: Academic/Nonprofit Terms; Industry Terms: Not Available to Industry
Depositor comments: The gRNA was designed to target the following Genbank reference sequence(s): NM_003648.2,NM_152879.2. Note that this plasmid does NOT contain Cas9. It should be used in conjunction with lentiCas9-Blast (Addgene #52962) or otherwise with cell lines already expressing Cas9. Browse the full kinome gRNA library at http://www.addgene.org/pooled-library/broadgpp-human-kinome/ or visit http://www.broadinstitute.org/rnai/public/ for detailed protocols and information.
How to cite: DGKD gRNA (BRDN0001146827) was a gift from John Doench & David Root (Addgene plasmid # 77257 ; http://n2t.net/addgene:77257 ; RRID:Addgene_77257)
