>Addgene plasmid #77257 | DGKD gRNA (BRDN0001146827) | depositor partial sequence | sequence record 144717 | Target Sequence
TGCACTTGGCGCTCACAGGT
