>Addgene plasmid #77257 | DGKD gRNA (BRDN0001146827) | addgene partial sequence | sequence record 187409 | hU6-F
AGAAAGTAATAATTTCTTGGGTAGTTTGCAGTTTTAAAATTATGTTTTAAAATGGACTATCATATGCTTA
CCGTAACTTGAAAGTATTTCGATTTCTTGGCTTTATATATCTTGTGGAAAGGACGAAACACCGTGCACTT
GGCGCTCACAGGTGTTTTAGAGCTAGAAATAGCAAGTTAAAATAAGGCTAGTCCGTTATCAACTTGAAAA
AGTGGCACCGAGTCGGTGCTTTTTTAAGCTTGGCGTAACTAGATCTTGAGACAAATGGCAGTATTCATCC
ACAATTTTAAAAGAAAAGGGGGGATTGGGGGGTACAGTGCAGGGGAAAGAATAGTAGACATAATAGCAAC
AGACATACAAACTAAAGAATTACAAAAACAAATTACAAAAATTCAAAATTTTCGGGTTTATTACAGGGAC
AGCAGAGATCCACTTTGGCGCCGGCTCGAGGGGGCCCGGGTGCAAAGATGGATAAAGTTTTAAACAGAGA
GGAATCTTTGCAGCTAATGGACCTTCTAGGTCTTGAAAGGAGTGGGAATTGGCTCCGGTGCCCGTCAGTG
GGCAGAGCGC
